>Addgene plasmid #29634 | pDONRCBX | depositor full sequence | sequence record 13758 | Author sequence
CTTTCCTGCGTTATCCCCTGATTCTGTGGATAACCGTATTACCGCTAGCCAGGAAGAGTTTGTAGAAACG
CAAAAAGGCCATCCGTCAGGATGGCCTTCTGCTTAGTTTGATGCCTGGCAGTTTATGGCGGGCGTCCTGC
CCGCCACCCTCCGGGCCGTTGCTTCACAACGTTCAAATCCGCTCCCGGCGGATTTGTCCTACTCAGGAGA
GCGTTCACCGACAAACAACAGATAAAACGAAAGGCCCAGTCTTCCGACTGAGCCTTTCGTTTTATTTGAT
GCCTGGCAGTTCCCTACTCTCGCGTTAACGCTAGCATGGATCTCGGGCCCCAAATAATGATTTTATTTTG
ACTGATAGTGACCTGTTCGTTGCAACAAATTGATGAGCAATGCTTTTTTATAATGCCAACTTTGTACAAA
AAAGCTGAACGAGAAACGTAAAATGATATAAATATCAATATATTAAATTAGATTTTGCATAAAAAACAGA
CTACATAATACTGTAAAACACAACATATCCAGTCACTATGAATCAACTACTTAGATGGTATTAGTGACCT
GTAGTCGACCGACAGCCTTCCAAATGTTCTTCGGGTGATGCTGCCAACTTAGTCGACCGACAGCCTTCCA
AATGTTCTTCTCAAACGGAATCGTCGTATCCAGCCTACTCGCTATTGTCCTCAATGCCGTATTAAATCAT
AAAAAGAAATAAGAAAAAGAGGTGCGAGCCTCTTTTTTGTGTGACAAAATAAAAACATCTACCTATTCAT
ATACGCTAGTGTCATAGTCCTGAAAATCATCTGCATCAAGAACAATTTCACAACTCTTATACTTTTCTCT
TACAAGTCGTTCGGCTTCATCTGGATTTTCAGCCTCTATACTTACTAAACGTGATAAAGTTTCTGTAATT
TCTACTGTATCGACCTGCAGACTGGCTGTGTATAAGGGAGCCTGACATTTATATTCCCCAGAACATCAGG
TTAATGGCGTTTTTGATGTCATTTTCGCGGTGGCTGAGATCAGCCACTTCTTCCCCGATAACGGAGACCG
GCACACTGGCCATATCGGTGGTCATCATGCGCCAGCTTTCATCCCCGATATGCACCACCGGGTAAAGTTC
ACGGGAGACTTTATCTGACAGCAGACGTGCACTGGCCAGGGGGATCACCATCCGTCGCCCGGGCGTGTCA
ATAATATCACTCTGTACATCCACAAACAGACGATAACGGCTCTCTCTTTTATAGGTGTAAACCTTAAACT
GCATTTCACCAGTCCCTGTTCTCGTCAGCAAAAGAGCCGTTCATTTCAATAAACCGGGCGACCTCAGCCA
TCCCTTCCTGATTTTCCGCTTTCCAGCGTTCGGCACGCAGACGACGGGCTTCATTCTGCATGGTTGTGCT
TACCAGACCGGAGATATTGACATCATATATGCCTTGAGCAACTGATAGCTGTCGCTGTCAACTGTCACTG
TAATACGCTGCTTCATAGCACACCTCTTTTTGACATACTTCGGGTATACATATCAGTATATATTCTTATA
CCGCAAAAATCAGCGCGCAAATACGCATACTGTTATCTGGCTTTTAGTAAGCCGGATCCACGCGATTACG
CCCCGCCCTGCCACTCATCGCAGTACTGTTGTAATTCATTAAGCATTCTGCCGACATGGAAGCCATCACA
GACGGCATGATGAACCTGAATCGCCAGCGGCATCAGCACCTTGTCGCCTTGCGTATAATATTTGCCCATG
GTGAAAACGGGGGCGAAGAAGTTGTCCATATTGGCCACGTTTAAATCAAAACTGGTGAAACTCACCCAGG
GATTGGCTGAGACGAAAAACATATTCTCAATAAACCCTTTAGGGAAATAGGCCAGGTTTTCACCGTAACA
CGCCACATCTTGCGAATATATGTGTAGAAACTGCCGGAAATCGTCGTGGTATTCACTCCAGAGCGATGAA
AACGTTTCAGTTTGCTCATGGAAAACGGTGTAACAAGGGTGAACACTATCCCATATCACCAGCTCACCGT
CTTTCATTGCCATACGGAATTCCGGATGAGCATTCATCAGGCGGGCAAGAATGTGAATAAAGGCCGGATA
AAACTTGTGCTTATTTTTCTTTACGGTCTTTAAAAAGGCCGTAATATCCAGCTGAACGGTCTGGTTATAG
GTACATTGAGCAACTGACTGAAATGCCTCAAAATGTTCTTTACGATGCCATTGGGATATATCAACGGTGG
TATATCCAGTGATTTTTTTCTCCATTTTAGCTTCCTTAGCTCCTGAAAATCTCGATAACTCAAAAAATAC
GCCCGGTAGTGATCTTATTTCATTATGGTGAAAGTTGGAACCTCTTACGTGCCGATCAACGTCTCATTTT
CGCCAAAAGTTGGCCCAGGGCTTCCCGGTATCAACAGGGACACCAGGATTTATTTATTCTGCGAAGTGAT
CTTCCGTCACAGGTATTTATTCGGCGCAAAGTGCGTCGGGTGATGCTGCCAACTTAGTCGACTACAGGTC
ACTAATACCATCTAAGTAGTTGATTCATAGTGACTGGATATGTTGTGTTTTACAGTATTATGTAGTCTGT
TTTTTATGCAAAATCTAATTTAATATATTGATATTTATATCATTTTACGTTTCTCGTTCAGCTTTCTTGT
ACAAAGTTGGCATTATAAGAAAGCATTGCTTATCAATTTGTTGCAACGAACAGGTCACTATCAGTCAAAA
TAAAATCATTATTTGCCATCCAGCTGCAGCTCTGGCCCGTGTCTCAAAATCTCTGATGTTACATTGCACA
AGATAAAAATATATCATCATGAACAATAAAACTGTCTGCTTACATAAACAGTAATACAAGGGGTGTTATG
AGCCATATTCAACGGGAAACGTCGAGGCCGCGATTAAATTCCAACATGGATGCTGATTTATATGGGTATA
AATGGGCTCGCGATAATGTCGGGCAATCAGGTGCGACAATCTATCGCTTGTATGGGAAGCCCGATGCGCC
AGAGTTGTTTCTGAAACATGGCAAAGGTAGCGTTGCCAATGATGTTACAGATGAGATGGTCAGACTAAAC
TGGCTGACGGAATTTATGCCTCTTCCGACCATCAAGCATTTTATCCGTACTCCTGATGATGCATGGTTAC
TCACCACTGCGATCCCCGGAAAAACAGCATTCCAGGTATTAGAAGAATATCCTGATTCAGGTGAAAATAT
TGTTGATGCGCTGGCAGTGTTCCTGCGCCGGTTGCATTCGATTCCTGTTTGTAATTGTCCTTTTAACAGC
GATCGCGTATTTCGTCTCGCTCAGGCGCAATCACGAATGAATAACGGTTTGGTTGATGCGAGTGATTTTG
ATGACGAGCGTAATGGCTGGCCTGTTGAACAAGTCTGGAAAGAAATGCATAAACTTTTGCCATTCTCACC
GGATTCAGTCGTCACTCATGGTGATTTCTCACTTGATAACCTTATTTTTGACGAGGGGAAATTAATAGGT
TGTATTGATGTTGGACGAGTCGGAATCGCAGACCGATACCAGGATCTTGCCATCCTATGGAACTGCCTCG
GTGAGTTTTCTCCTTCATTACAGAAACGGCTTTTTCAAAAATATGGTATTGATAATCCTGATATGAATAA
ATTGCAGTTTCATTTGATGCTCGATGAGTTTTTCTAATCAGAATTGGTTAATTGGTTGTAACACTGGCAG
AGCATTACGCTGACTTGACGGGACGGCGCAAGCTCATGACCAAAATCCCTTAACGTGAGTTTTCGTTCCA
CTGAGCGTCAGACCCCGTAGAAAAGATCAAAGGATCTTCTTGAGATCCTTTTTTTCTGCGCGTAATCTGC
TGCTTGCAAACAAAAAAACCACCGCTACCAGCGGTGGTTTGTTTGCCGGATCAAGAGCTACCAACTCTTT
TTCCGAAGGTAACTGGCTTCAGCAGAGCGCAGATACCAAATACTGTCCTTCTAGTGTAGCCGTAGTTAGG
CCACCACTTCAAGAACTCTGTAGCACCGCCTACATACCTCGCTCTGCTAATCCTGTTACCAGTGGCTGCT
GCCAGTGGCGATAAGTCGTGTCTTACCGGGTTGGACTCAAGACGATAGTTACCGGATAAGGCGCAGCGGT
CGGGCTGAACGGGGGGTTCGTGCACACAGCCCAGCTTGGAGCGAACGACCTACACCGAACTGAGATACCT
ACAGCGTGAGCTATGAGAAAGCGCCACGCTTCCCGAAGGGAGAAAGGCGGACAGGTATCCGGTAAGCGGC
AGGGTCGGAACAGGAGAGCGCACGAGGGAGCTTCCAGGGGGAAACGCCTGGTATCTTTATAGTCCTGTCG
GGTTTCGCCACCTCTGACTTGAGCGTCGATTTTTGTGATGCTCGTCAGGGGGGCGGAGCCTATGGAAAAA
CGCCAGCAACGCGGCCTTTTTACGGTTCCTGGCCTTTTGCTGGCCTTTTGCTCACTCCCTGCTTTGTATG
AAGAACGCCGTTCGCTGTCGTCAGGTTGTGGTCGACGCCTCTTGCTGTCTCTGCCTTGGTCTGTGCGGTG
TCGATGTGAGCTGGACCCCAACTGTGGACTGTCCCCTTCAGCTTCTCTATGCCTGCTTGACTTGTGACCA
TGCCTGTTCTCACGTGCAACTCTATCGCGGTCTTGCCTGTGTGAATGTGACTTTCTCTCTCGACGCTCAT
AGCTATGACGGTCCCTGTCTCGTCTGCTGCTATGTGACGGACTTGATTCGCGAAGCGGCGATGAGGACCT
CCTGTCTTTTCGGCAAGACTCTTCGCCCTTCGAGCTGGTTGCCTGCATCCTCGACTCGGACATGATGATG
TTGATATCGAGCACGTTGATGGGATCGATCCTAGAATATCAATCGAGCCACCGTCAATTTCGAGCGCTAA
GTGGAGTTGTCCGAGTCCCGAATCACAAGAATTAGGCTCGTGCTCTGTGAGATCTCTCGCGAAACCCAGA
TGAAGGAAAAAAATCCGGAAGATCGCGGAAGAAGGTGGGGTTCGCATGGTCTAACATTGTCGCATTCCTC
ACAGTTTCGGCTGGAAACGGCAGGGACAATCACGAGAAATGCGCGACGAGTATTCAGTTGTCCAAAATTA
TGTCAGCTTGAAAGTTGGAAACGGCGGAAGAAAATTCGTCAGGAGGGCGTTGCGGCTAGGGTGAAGAACG
GAGACAATTTCGGCTTTGAAATTGGCTCGACTCTGATTGGATCATGACGCACTGCTGGTCCACAACCGTG
TCGAAGGTGCCGTCTTTACTACAGGTCCGCTGGAAGCAAAATGGAAAAAGCCGCTGGAGCCCGACTACAG
AGCCGCCGTGTTTTGGTAATCAGTCGGCAAATAGGTCAGCACAGCGCAGCGTGACAGGTTCTTGCAATTT
ACAGCACAGCTCGTCCGTCTACGACTTTGCACACCACAAAGTGTGCGGGGAGCAAAGGAGCCGATCTTGG
TCGCGCGCAAAGCCAAGGAGTCTTGAACCTGAGAGTGTGCGTGTCTTGTGACGCTTGCCCTTCTGTACTT
TGCTGTGACACTACCACCACATCTGTCTTGGCTTTTTGTTCATACATCCACACCGACCATGTCGCTATTC
AACGTCAGCAACGGTCTTCGTACCGCTCTCCGACCTTCTGTTGCCAGCTCTTCGCGCGTTGCTGCCTTTT
CCACAACCGCCGCTGCCCGTCTCGCCACACCCACCTCTGACAACGTTGGCAGTTCGGGCAAGCCTCAGCA
CTTGAAGCAGTTCAAGATCTACCGATGGAACCCTGACAAGCCCTCGGAGAAGCCTCGTCTGCAGTCGTAC
ACACTGGACCTCAACCAGACCGGTCCAATGGTTCTCGACGCGCTCATCAAAATCAAGAACGAAATTGACC
CTACGCTCACCTTCCGTCGCTCGTGCCGTGAGGGTATCTGCGGTTCGTGCGCTATGAATATTGACGGTGT
CAACACCCTCGCCTGCCTCTGCCGGATCGACAAGCAGAATGACACCAAGATCTACCCCTTGCCGCACATG
TACATTGTCAAGGACCTCGTGCCAGACTTGACCCAGTTCTACAAGCAGTACCGATCCATCGAGCCTTTCC
TCAAGTCCAACAACACCCCTTCTGAGGGTGAACATCTTCAGTCGCCCGAGGAGCGTCGTCGACTCGACGG
TCTGTACGAGTGCATTCTGTGCGCGTGCTGCTCCACATCCTGCCCCTCTTACTGGTGGAATCAGGACGAG
TACCTTGGCCCCGCCGTGCTCATGCAGGCGTACCGATGGATGGCCGACTCGCGTGACGACTTTGGTGAGG
AGCGAAGACAGAAGCTCGAGAACACCTTTTCGCTCTACCGATGCCTTACCATCATGAACTGCTCCAGGAC
CTGCCCCAAGAACCTCAACCCTGGTAAGGCAATTGCACAGATCAAGAAGGACATGGCCGTCGGCGCACCC
AAGGCTTCCGAGCGCCCTATCATGGCTTCGTCGTAATCTTGATATATCATATCGTTCTTTCCTCAGCACT
TCTTTTGTCAATTTCAAAAGTATCTAATTGCATTCAACTCCGCTTGTGGTTTGTTGTTCAGTGAGAGTGG
AAACGCTACGGGCAAGATGAGGGCAGTGTTCTGGCGACGGAAAAGTGTGCAAGTGTCTGGCCTGCGTCCT
CGCTGGTTCCAGCAGCCGATGCAGGACGTGTACCTAGCGATTTCTTCGACAGCCTATTGTGGCAGCCGCG
ATTCGCCACAATCGTACGAAAGCGAGACGAGTTGAGCGAAGATCCCCGGGCGAGTT
Features (pLannotate 1.2.2; 13 found; start..end, strand, type, name):
     73..100     -  terminator     rrnB T2 terminator: transcription terminator T2 from the E. coli rrnB gene
    232..275     +  terminator     rrnB T1 terminator: Escherichia coli rrnB; transcription terminator T1 from the E. coli rrnB gene
    332..563     +  protein_bind   attP1: mutant version of attP; recombination site for the Gateway® BP reaction BP Clonase™
    766..918     -  CDS            dpnD (fragment): DPND_STRPN - Protein predicted: Swiss-Prot protein existence level 4. From Streptococcus pneumoniae serotype 4 (strain ATCC BAA-334 / TIGR4).
    962..1264    -  CDS            ccdB: CCDB_ECOLI - Also known as G, letB, letD. Experimental evidence at protein level: Swiss-Prot protein existence level 1. Toxic component of a type II toxin-antitoxin (TA) system, functioning in plasmid maintainence. Responsible for the post- segregational killing (PSK) of plasmid-free cells, also referred to as a plasmid addiction system. Half-life of over 2 hours. Cell killing by CcdB is accompanied by filamentation, defects in chromosome and plasmid segregation, defects in cell division, formation of anucleate cells, decreased DNA synthesis and plasmid loss. Interferes with the activity of DN
   1269..1427    -  CDS            ccdA (fragment): CCDA_ECO57 - Also known as H, letA. Experimental evidence at protein level: Swiss-Prot protein existence level 1. Antitoxin component of a type II toxin-antitoxin (TA) system which inhibits the post-segregational killing (PSK) of plasmid-free cells, also referred to as a plasmid addiction system. Binds to and blocks the activity of CcdB; will also remove bound CcdB protein from the CcdB-GyrA complex by forming a CcdA-CcdB complex, a process termed rejuvenation. Functions as a transcriptional corepressor for the ccdAB operon, repression also requires CcdB (By similarity). From Escherichia coli
   1606..2265    -  CDS            CmR: chloramphenicol acetyltransferase; cat; confers resistance to chloramphenicol
   2266..2368    -  promoter       cat promoter: promoter of the E. coli cat gene encoding chloramphenicol acetyltransferase
   2513..2744    -  protein_bind   attP2: mutant version of attP; recombination site for the Gateway® BP reaction (pDONR™221 version) BP Clonase™
   2868..3677    +  CDS            KanR: aminoglycoside phosphotransferase; aph(3')-Ia; confers resistance to kanamycin in bacteria or G418 (Geneticin®) in eukaryotes
   3820..4408    +  rep_origin     ori: high-copy-number ColE1/pMB1/pBR322/pUC origin of replication
   5616..6449    +  CDS            SDHB: SDHB_CHICK - Experimental evidence at protein level: Swiss-Prot protein existence level 1. Iron-sulfur protein (IP) subunit of succinate dehydrogenase (SDH) that is involved in complex II of the mitochondrial electron transport chain and is responsible for transferring electrons from succinate to ubiquinone (coenzyme Q). From Gallus gallus (Chicken).
   6774..46      +  rep_origin     RSF ori (fragment) (across the origin): Plasmids containing the RSF 1030 origin of replication can be propagated in E. coli cells that contain additional plasmids with compatible origins.
