[The description below was written by a language model from this plasmid's Addgene catalogue record and pLannotate feature annotations shown in this document.]
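Description:
pDONRCBX is an empty Gateway donor vector built on the Invitrogen pDONR201 backbone and adapted for gene deletion work in the basidiomycete fungus Ustilago maydis as part of the DelsGate method. It is a high-copy plasmid that replicates in E. coli from a ColE1/pUC-type origin and is selected with kanamycin through the aph(3')-Ia gene. Between the attP1 and attP2 recombination sites lies the standard Gateway counter-selection cassette, consisting of the ccdB gyrase toxin gene and a chloramphenicol acetyltransferase gene with its own cat promoter. For this reason the unrecombined vector is maintained in a ccdB-resistant host such as DB3.1. rrnB T1 and T2 terminators sit upstream of attP1 and insulate the cloning region from read-through transcription.

What distinguishes it from pDONR201 is a fragment of about 2.3 kb conferring carboxin resistance (cbxR), taken from pGR3 and inserted into the blunt-ended NspI site of the backbone, outside the att cassette. The automated annotation labels the coding region in this fragment as SDHB by similarity to the chicken protein. This fits a succinate dehydrogenase iron-sulfur subunit, the target of carboxin, although the record does not spell out the allele or the promoter driving it. The short dpnD, ccdA and RSF ori fragment calls appear to be partial matches to pDONR backbone sequence rather than functional parts.

In use, a BP Clonase reaction replaces the ccdB/CmR cassette with attB-flanked PCR products. In DelsGate these are presumably the flanks of the gene targeted for deletion, though the record does not detail the scheme. The resulting construct already carries the fungal selectable marker for transformation of U. maydis.
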