Addgene plasmid #29634: pDONRCBX
Purpose: (Empty Backbone)
Depositing lab: David_L Andrews & Scott Gold. Depositing organization: University of Georgia. Publication: DelsGate, a robust and rapid gene deletion construction method. Garcia-Pedrajas MD, Nadal M, Kapa LB, Perlin MH, Andrews DL, Gold SE. Fungal Genet Biol. 2008 Apr . 45(4):379-88. 10.1016/j.fgb.2007.11.001 PubMed 18248826.
Backbone
  Vector backbone: pDONR201
  Backbone manufacturer: Invitrogen
  Backbone size (bp): 4470
  Vector type: Gateway donor
Growth in bacteria
  Bacterial resistance: Kanamycin, 50 μg/mL
  Growth temperature: 37°C
  Growth strain: Unknown
  Growth instructions: DB3.1 (ccdB resistant)
  Copy number: High Copy
Gene/Insert
  Gene/Insert name: None (alt name: DelsGate)
  GenBank ID: EU360889
  Cloning method: Gateway Cloning
  Sequencing primers: 5′ n/a
Terms and licenses: Academic/Nonprofit Terms; Industry Terms
Depositor comments: This plasmid contains a selectable marker for U. maydis transformation and was constructed by inserting a ~2.3 kb EcoICRI carboxin resistance (cbxR) conferring fragment from pGR3 (kindly provided by J. Hargreaves) into the blunt ended NspI site of pDONR201.
How to cite: pDONRCBX was a gift from David_L Andrews & Scott Gold (Addgene plasmid # 29634 ; http://n2t.net/addgene:29634 ; RRID:Addgene_29634)
