>Addgene plasmid #29634 | pDONRCBX | addgene partial sequence | sequence record 35097 | 29634 with CAT-R
ATCAACGGTGGTATATCCAGTGATTTTTTTCTCCATTTTAGCTTCCTTAGCTCCTGAAAATCTCGATAAC
TCAAAAAATACGCCCGGTAGTGATCTTATTTCATTATGGTGAAAGTTGGAACCTCTTACGTGCCGATCAA
CGTCTCATTTTCGCCAAAAGTTGGCCCAGGGCTTCCCGGTATCAACAGGGACACCAGGATTTATTTATTC
TGCGAAGTGATCTTCCGTCACAGGTATTTATTCGGCGCAAAGTGCGTCGGGTGATGCTGCCAACTTAGTC
GACTACAGGTCACTAATACCATCTAAGTAGTTGATTCATAGTGACTGGATATGTTGTGTTTTACAGTATT
ATGTAGTCTGTTTTTTATGCAAAATCTAATTTAATATATTGATATTTATATCATTTTACGTTTCTCGTTC
AGCTTTCTTGTACAAAGTTGGCATTATAAGAAAGCATTGCTTATCAATTTGTTGCAACGAACAGGTCACT
ATCAGTCAAAATAAAATCATTATTTGCCATCCAGCTGCAGCTCTGGCCCGTGTCTCAAAATCTCTGATGT
TACATTGCACAAGATAAAAATATATCATCATGAACAATAAAACTGTCTGCTTACATAAACAGTAATACAA
GGGGTGTTATGAGCCATATTCAACGGGAAACGTCGAGGCCGCGATTAAATTCCAACATGGATGCTGATTT
ATATGGGTATAAATGGGCTCGCGATAATGTCGGGCAA
